Addgene plasmid #196876: pCAG-lox-inv[Talpha1-Dre-pA]-lox-Lyn-EGFP
Purpose: Neuron-specific expression of LynGFP reporter. Used in combination with Talpha1-iCre-pA plasmids
Depositing lab: Frank Bradke. Depositing organization: Deutsches Zentrum fuer Neurodegenerative Erkrankungen (DZNE). Publication: Centrosomal microtubule nucleation regulates radial migration of projection neurons independently of polarization in the developing brain. Vinopal S, Dupraz S, Alfadil E, Pietralla T, Bendre S, Stiess M, Falk S, Camargo Ortega G, Maghelli N, Tolic IM, Smejkal J, Gotz M, Bradke F. Neuron. 2023 Apr 19;111(8):1241-1263.e16. doi: 10.1016/j.neuron.2023.01.020. Epub 2023 Feb 15. PubMed 36796357.
Backbone
  Vector backbone: pCAG-lox
  Backbone size w/o insert (bp): 7622
  Vector type: Mammalian Expression, Cre/Lox ; Dre/Rox
Growth in bacteria
  Bacterial resistance: Ampicillin, 100 μg/mL
  Growth temperature: 37°C
  Growth strain: DH5alpha
  Copy number: High Copy
Gene/Insert
  Gene/Insert name: LynEGFP
  Species: Aequorea victoria
  Insert size (bp): 765
  Promoter: Quimeric CAG
  Cloning method: Gibson Cloning
  Sequencing primers: 5′ pCAG forward (5'-GCAACGTGCTGGTTATTGTG-3'); 3′ M13_ (-20) forward primer (5'-GTAAAACGACGGCCAGT-3')
Terms and licenses: Academic/Nonprofit Terms; Industry Terms: Not Available to Industry
How to cite: pCAG-lox-inv[Talpha1-Dre-pA]-lox-Lyn-EGFP was a gift from Frank Bradke (Addgene plasmid # 196876 ; http://n2t.net/addgene:196876 ; RRID:Addgene_196876)
