[The description below was written by a language model from this plasmid's Addgene catalogue record and pLannotate feature annotations shown in this document.]
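Description:
pCAG-lox-inv[Talpha1-Dre-pA]-lox-Lyn-EGFP is a mammalian expression plasmid built on a pCAG-lox backbone and designed as a recombinase-gated reporter for neurons. It is propagated in E. coli as a high-copy plasmid through a ColE1/pUC-type origin, with ampicillin selection from the β-lactamase gene. An f1 origin and remnants of a lac/lacZα cloning region are also present.

The payload is driven by the composite CAG promoter, made up of the CMV enhancer, the chicken β-actin promoter and a chimeric β-actin/β-globin intron. Downstream lie two loxP sites in the same orientation, flanking a roughly 2.7 kb cassette placed in antisense orientation relative to CAG. According to the plasmid name, this cassette holds a Talpha1 promoter driving Dre recombinase with a polyadenylation signal. The automated annotation does not label the Talpha1 promoter or the Dre coding sequence, marking only a reverse-strand rabbit β-globin poly(A) signal and a short HA-tag-like fragment in this interval. After the second loxP comes Lyn-EGFP, EGFP carrying a Lyn-derived membrane-targeting motif (the short Lyn portion is not annotated separately), terminated by the bGH poly(A) signal.

The arrangement implies that the floxed cassette separates CAG from the reporter, so Lyn-EGFP should be expressed strongly only after Cre excises the intervening segment. The record states that the plasmid is used together with Talpha1-iCre-pA plasmids, which restricts Cre activity, and therefore membrane-GFP labelling, to neurons. Before excision, the inverted Talpha1-Dre unit could supply Dre for partner constructs carrying rox sites, consistent with the Dre/Rox vector classification, although the record does not spell this out. The associated work concerns radial migration and polarization of projection neurons in the developing brain.
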