Features (pLannotate 1.2.2; 20 found; start..end, strand, type, name):
      6..385     +  enhancer       CMV enhancer: human cytomegalovirus immediate early enhancer
    387..664     +  promoter       chicken β-actin promoter: No description available
    665..1681    +  intron         chimeric intron: chimera between introns from chicken β-actin and rabbit β-globin
   1694..1712    +  promoter       T7 promoter: promoter for bacteriophage T7 RNA polymerase
   1741..1774    -  protein_bind   loxP: Cre-mediated recombination occurs in the 8-bp core sequence (GCATACAT). Cre recombinase
   2130..2185    -  polyA_signal   β-globin poly(A) signal: rabbit β-globin polyadenylation signal (Gil and Proudfoot, 1987)
   3289..3315    -  CDS            3xHA (fragment): three tandem HA epitope tags
   4471..4504    -  protein_bind   loxP: Cre-mediated recombination occurs in the 8-bp core sequence (GCATACAT). Cre recombinase
   4581..5300    +  CDS            EGFP: the original enhanced GFP (Yang et al., 1996) mammalian codon-optimized
   5322..5546    +  polyA_signal   bGH poly(A) signal: bovine growth hormone polyadenylation signal
   5550..5571    +  promoter       SV40 promoter (fragment): SV40 enhancer and early promoter
   5617..5771    +  CDS            lacZα (fragment): LacZα fragment of β-galactosidase; lacZ fragment
   5776..6204    +  rep_origin     f1 ori (sequence partly withheld): f1 bacteriophage origin of replication; arrow indicates direction of (+) strand synthesis
   6257..6361    +  promoter       AmpR promoter: bla
   6362..7222    +  CDS            AmpR: β-lactamase; bla; confers resistance to ampicillin, carbenicillin, and related antibiotics
   7393..7981    +  rep_origin     ori: high-copy-number ColE1/pMB1/pBR322/pUC origin of replication
   8164..8256    +  CDS            lacI (fragment): lac repressor; lacI; The lac repressor binds to the lac operator to inhibit transcription in E. coli. This inhibition can be relieved by adding lactose or isopropyl-β-D-thiogalactopyranoside (IPTG).
   8269..8290    +  protein_bind   CAP binding site: CAP binding activates transcription in the presence of cAMP. E. coli catabolite activator protein
   8305..8335    +  promoter       lac promoter: promoter for the E. coli lac operon
   8343..8359    +  protein_bind   lac operator: The lac repressor binds to the lac operator to inhibit transcription in E. coli. This inhibition can be relieved by adding lactose or isopropyl-β-D-thiogalactopyranoside (IPTG). lac repressor encoded by lacI
>Addgene plasmid #196876 | pCAG-lox-inv[Talpha1-Dre-pA]-lox-Lyn-EGFP | addgene full sequence | sequence record 391879 | Addgene Partial NGS Result
GATTCGACATTGATTATTGACTAGTTATTAATAGTAATCAATTACGGGGTCATTAGTTCATAGCCCATAT
ATGGAGTTCCGCGTTACATAACTTACGGTAAATGGCCCGCCTGGCTGACCGCCCAACGACCCCCGCCCAT
TGACGTCAATAATGACGTATGTTCCCATAGTAACGCCAATAGGGACTTTCCATTGACGTCAATGGGTGGA
GTATTTACGGTAAACTGCCCACTTGGCAGTACATCAAGTGTATCATATGCCAAGTACGCCCCCTATTGAC
GTCAATGACGGTAAATGGCCCGCCTGGCATTATGCCCAGTACATGACCTTATGGGACTTTCCTACTTGGC
AGTACATCTACGTATTAGTCATCGCTATTACCATGGTCGAGGTGAGCCCCACGTTCTGCTTCACTCTCCC
CATCTCCCCCCCCTCCCCACCCCCAATTTTGTATTTATTTATTTTTTAATTATTTTGTGCAGCGATGGGG
GCGGGGGGGGGGGGGGGGCGCGCGCCRGGSGGGGSGGGGSGGGGSGRGGGGSGGGGSGGGGSGRGGCGGR
GAGGKGCGGCGGCAGCCAATCAGAGCGGCGCGCTCCGAAAGTTTCCTTTTATGGCGAGGCGGCGGCGGCG
GCGGCCCTATAAAAAGCGAAGCGCGCGGCGGGCGGGAGTCGCTGCGCGCTGCCTTCGCCCCGTGCCCCGC
TCCGCCGCCGCCTCGCGCCGCCCGCCCCGGCTCTGACTGACCGCGTTACTCCCACAGGTGAGCGGGCGGG
ACGGCCCTTCTCCTCCGGGCTGTAATTAGCGCTTGGTTTAATGACGGCTTGTTTCTTTTCTGTGGCTGCG
TGAAAGCCTTGAGGGGCTCCGGGAGGGCCCTTTGTGCGGGGGGAGCGGCTCGGGGGGTGCGTGCGTGTGT
GTGTGCGTGGGGAGCGCCGCGTGCGGCTCCGCGCTGCCCGGCGGCTGTGAGCGCTGCGGGCGCGGCGCGG
GGCTTTGTGCGCTCCGCAGTGTGCGCGAGGGGAGCGCGGCCGGGGGCGGTGCCCCGCGGTGCGGGGGGGG
CTGCGAGGGGAACAAAGGCTGCGTGCGGGGTGTGTGCGTGGGGGGGTGAGCAGGGGGTGTGGGCGCGTCG
GTCGGGCTGCAACCCCCCCTGCACCCCCCTCCCCGAGTTGCTGAGCACGGCCCGGCTTCGGGTGCGGGGC
TCCGTACGGGGCGTGGCGCGGGGCTCGCCGTGCCGGGCGGGGGGTGGCGGCAGGTGGGGGTGCCGGGCGG
GGCGGGGCCGCCTCGGGCCGGGGAGGGCTCGGGGGAGGGGCGCGGCGGCCCCCGGAGCGCCGGCGGCTGT
CGAGGCGCGGCGAGCCGCAGCCATTGCCTTTTATGGTAATCGTGCGAGAGGGCGCAGGGACTTCCTTTGT
CCCAAATCTGTGCGGAGCCGAAATCTGGGAGGCGCCGCCGCACCCCCTCTAGCGGGCGCGGGGCGAAGCG
GTGCGGCGCCGGCAGGAAGGAAATGGGCGGGGAGGGCCTTCGTGCGTCGCCGCGCCGCCGTCCCCTTCTC
CCTCTCCAGCCTCGGGGCTGTCCGCGGGGGGACGGCTGCCTTCGGGGGGGACGGGGCAGGGCGGGGTTCG
GCTTCTGGCGTGTGACCGGCGGCTCTAGAGCCTCTGCTAACCATGTTCATGCCTTCTTCTTTTTCCTACA
GATCCTTAATTAATAATACGACTCACTATAGGGGGTCGACCCGCCACCAATCATTTAAATATAACTTCGT
ATAATGTATGCTATACGAAGTTATTCGCGATGAATAAATGAAAGCTGTCGAGGGATCTTCATAAGAGAAG
AGGGACAGCTATGACTGGGAGTAGTCAGGAGAGGAGGAAAAATCTGGCTAGTAAAACATGTAAGGAAAAT
TTTAGGGATGTTAAAGAAAAAAATAACACAAAACAAAATATAAAAAAAATCTAACCTCAAGTCAAGGCTT
TTCTATGGAATAAGGAATGGACAGCAGGGGGCTGTTTCATATACTGATGACCTCTTTATAGCCAACCTTT
GTTCATGGCAGCCAGCATATGGGCATATGTTGCCAAACTCTAAACCAAATACTCATTCTGATGTTTTAAA
TGATTTGCCCTCCCATATGTCCTTCCGAGTGAGAGACACAAAAAATTCCAACACACTATTGCAATGAAAA
TAAATTTCCTTTATTAGCCAGAAGTCAGATGCTCAAGGGGCTTCATGATGTCCCCATAATTTTTGGCAGA
GGGAAAAAGATCTGACTCAGCTATCCATCAGTCGAGAATTGGCTCCCACGGACACTCCGCCCCTTCTGAG
ATACCGCATCAGTGTTTCAGGCTTCTTCCATGTCCCTTCCTGCATAATCTCGACCATAGACACCTGTTTC
TCGGCCATGTCTATTGCGGCACCCACCCTGGCGGAATGGCCGGTCCAGGTCCTATACCTCCCTTTATTGG
GGGTGGCGTCCCGTTTGTTCAGCAGCACCCAGGCATCACTGAAAATCTTCTCCATGGCAGGGGCGGTCAG
GGGCGTGGTAGTAATGCGGGCTTTGTTTGACCGGTGTATAGGTGGGAAGAGCACAGCGTCTGGATGTTCT
CTAAGCCCACTGACGTCCAGCCAGTCATTGAGCACTGCTGTGGTTCGCCGGGAGAGCACTTTGTCAAGGC
CCGCAGCTGTGGTGATTGTCTTAGTGTGACTGATGTGCAGGGTCACTGTGTCTCCTGTCTGATCCAAGTC
CCCAACCCTGATGCGTGATATTTCAGACATTCTCATGAGGGTGTTATAGGCTACGAACAGGAAAGCCCTG
TTGCGCAGGTCGACCAGCCGCTCGCTCCTGCTGAGCAGCACATCCAGCAGCTTCAGGTCGTCCCAGCGCA
GGGGGATTGCCTGTCCTGTCCTCTCACCCTTTTCGGTTGCGGCTTCTCTTCTAATTCTTCTCATGGCAAG
ACTCACTGACTTGTCGTCGGACAAGGGTGGCAGTCCGCAGTGGGACAGAAGCATATTAAGCATAGCATAG
TGCTTGTCGATGGTAGTGGAGGCCAGGTCTGCATCGTGCAACTGAAGAAAGTATTCGCGTGCCATTTCAG
GACTAATTGGAAACCATGCAAGCTGCCGAGCATGGCACCATCTGGCCCAGCTATGAAAGACCAACCTCAA
ATCCCTCAAAGTGTTAGGAGCGTACGCCCCCTGGTCATTCATAAACCTCATGAAGTTTTCAGCGGCCTCC
TGATACTCTTTGCCGATGTTTCGCAGGAATCCACCAGATGAACCACTAATAATCAGCTCAGAGGATCCAG
CGTAATCTGGAACATCGTATGGGTAAACCTTCCTCTTCTTCTTAGGCATGGTGGCGAATTCGTTGCTGCT
TCGCGGCTGCCGGGTGGATGGCGGAGGCGAGGAGGAGGTGTTGCTTCTTACAGCGCGACTCTTAAGCGGT
CGATGTAAGAGAACCTGCGGCACTTGGGCGGATGCGCCTCCTTATATACAGCTCGGTCACCATGGGGATG
GGCCAAGGCCTTTTCCTGTTGGTCCAGACCCCTCCGTCTGCCCAGAGAAGCCGCGACAGGAGAGTGGTGA
TTGGTGCAAGCGACATGGTATGAGGTAATCTCTCCCCCCTTCCCCCCCTCGCTAGCATCCGTAGATTTTG
CATCCTTCAGACAAAGGCCTCGCAAAAGCAACTAGCCGAGCATCCATTATGGGGTGGAGCTGGGGAGGGG
TAGAGAGGGAAGAAAGAAAACGGGGGTTGGGTGATTATACGGAGCTTAAACCTTAAACTGTAGTTAGGAT
AATTTAAGGTTTTCCCCAACACTTAATCACAGAATTTGTGTTGAGATTCTTTATGGTAAATTCCAGCTTT
TCATTTATACTACACTAAATTTAAATACGTTCCGTCAGGATTCAACATCTCTGTTCGCTTTAAATAAAGT
AGCAAGAGCTATGGGAATGATGGTCAAAAAGGCGTGGGTAAATGTTTAGTTTTACAGTTGTATTATTGTG
GTTATTATTATTACTATTATTATTAATATTTGAGCAAAATTCAGAAGCTCAGTATGAATAGACCACGCCT
ATGACCCTCAACAGCACCCGGGAGGCAGAGGCAGGAAGACTTGCAGCTCAAGGTCATCATAACCGCCCTT
AGTGGTTTATGCCTGTAAATCCCAGCATTGGGAAGCGGAGGACTGCGGTTATTTTGTACCCGGCCTGGAT
ATATAGTGTGATATCCTGTCTCAAAAACCAAAAACAAACAAAGAGAGAGAGAGAGAGAAAGGAAAAAAGA
GAAACAATATACAAAGTAGTACTTAACGCTTTACTAGAGAGCTTGCTTTCTTTAGCGGTAGTGCTCTCCC
ATCACCCCTCCCCGCTCGCCCCCTTACCCGACCCTACCTCACCCCAGAGCCTGTGTTATTTTGTCCCTAG
AAATGAGCCATCCCTCCTAATACGGAATGATCCCCATCAAGCTGATCCGGAACCCTTAATATAACTTCGT
ATAATGTATGCTATACGAAGTTATTAGGTCCCTCGACCTGCAGCTGCAGGCCACCATGGGATGTATTAAA
TCAAAAAGGAAAGACGGGGCCCGGTACCATATGGTGAGCAAGGGCGAGGAGCTGTTCACCGGGGTGGTGC
CCATCCTGGTCGAGCTGGACGGCGACGTAAACGGCCACAAGTTCAGCGTGTCCGGCGAGGGCGAGGGCGA
TGCCACCTACGGCAAGCTGACCCTGAAGTTCATCTGCACCACCGGCAAGCTGCCCGTGCCCTGGCCCACC
CTCGTGACCACCCTGACCTACGGCGTGCAGTGCTTCAGCCGCTACCCCGACCACATGAAGCAGCACGACT
TCTTCAAGTCCGCCATGCCCGAAGGCTACGTCCAGGAGCGCACCATCTTCTTCAAGGACGACGGCAACTA
CAAGACCCGCGCCGAGGTGAAGTTCGAGGGCGACACCCTGGTGAACCGCATCGAGCTGAAGGGCATCGAC
TTCAAGGAGGACGGCAACATCCTGGGGCACAAGCTGGAGTACAACTACAACAGCCACAACGTCTATATCA
TGGCCGACAAGCAGAAGAACGGCATCAAGGTGAACTTCAAGATCCGCCACAACATCGAGGACGGCAGCGT
GCAGCTCGCCGACCACTACCAGCAGAACACCCCCATCGGCGACGGCCCCGTGCTGCTGCCCGACAACCAC
TACCTGAGCACCCAGTCCGCCCTGAGCAAAGACCCCAACGAGAAGCGCGATCACATGGTCCTGCTGGAGT
TCGTGACCGCCGCCGGGATCACTCTCGGCATGGACGAGCTGTACAAGTAAGAGCTCGCTGATCAGCCTCG
ACTGTGCCTTCTAGTTGCCAGCCATCTGTTGTTTGCCCCTCCCCCGTGCCTTCCTTGACCCTGGAAGGTG
CCACTCCCACTGTCCTTTCCTAATAAAATGAGGAAATTGCATCGCATTGTCTGAGTAGGTGTCATTCTAT
TCTGGGGGGTGGGGTGGGGCAGGACAGCAAGGGGGAGGATTGGGAAGACAATAGCAGGCATGCTGGGGAT
GCGGTGGGCTCTATGGCTTCTGAGGCGGAAAGAACCAGCTGGGGCTCGAGATCCACTAGTTCTAGCCTCG
AGGCTAGAGCGGCCGCCACTGGCCGTCGTTTTACAACGTCGTGACTGGGAAAACCCTGGCGTTACCCAAC
TTAATCGCCTTGCAGCACATCCCCCTTTCGCCAGCTGGCGTAATAGCGAAGAGGCCCGCACCGATCGCCC
TTCCCAACAGTTGCGCAGCCTGAATGGCGAATGGG
[124 nt withheld, positions 5776-5899]
C
[91 nt withheld, positions 5901-5991]
A
[49 nt withheld, positions 5993-6041]
CCTTTGACGTTGGAGTCCACGTTCTTT
[37 nt withheld, positions 6069-6105]
ACCCTATCTCGGTCTATTCTTTTGATTTATAAGGGATTTTGCCGATTTCGGCCTATTGGTTAAAAAATGA
GCTGATTTAACAAAAATTTAACGCGAATTTTAACAAAATATTAACGCTTACAATTTAGGTGGCACTTTTC
GGGGAAATGTGCGCGGAACCCCTATTTGTTTATTTTTCTAAATACATTCAAATATGTATCCGCTCATGAG
ACAATAACCCTGATAAATGCTTCAATAATATTGAAAAAGGAAGAGTATGAGTATTCAACATTTCCGTGTC
GCCCTTATTCCCTTTTTTGCGGCATTTTGCCTTCCTGTTTTTGCTCACCCAGAAACGCTGGTGAAAGTAA
AAGATGCTGAAGATCAGTTGGGTGCACGAGTGGGTTACATCGAACTGGATCTCAACAGCGGTAAGATCCT
TGAGAGTTTTCGCCCCGAAGAACGTTTTCCAATGATGAGCACTTTTAAAGTTCTGCTATGTGGCGCGGTA
TTATCCCGTATTGACGCCGGGCAAGAGCAACTCGGTCGCCGCATACACTATTCTCAGAATGACTTGGTTG
AGTACTCACCAGTCACAGAAAAGCATCTTACGGATGGCATGACAGTAAGAGAATTATGCAGTGCTGCCAT
AACCATGAGTGATAACACTGCGGCCAACTTACTTCTGACAACGATCGGAGGACCGAAGGAGCTAACCGCT
TTTTTGCACAACATGGGGGATCATGTAACTCGCCTTGATCGTTGGGAACCGGAGCTGAATGAAGCCATAC
CAAACGACGAGCGTGACACCACGATGCCTGTAGCAATGGCAACAACGTTGCGCAAACTATTAACTGGCGA
ACTACTTACTCTAGCTTCCCGGCAACAATTAATAGACTGGATGGAGGCGGATAAAGTTGCAGGACCACTT
CTGCGCTCGGCCCTTCCGGCTGGCTGGTTTATTGCTGATAAATCTGGAGCCGGTGAGCGTGGGTCTCGCG
GTATCATTGCAGCACTGGGGCCAGATGGTAAGCCCTCCCGTATCGTAGTTATCTACACGACGGGGAGTCA
GGCAACTATGGATGAACGAAATAGACAGATCGCTGAGATAGGTGCCTCACTGATTAAGCATTGGTAACTG
TCAGACCAAGTTTACTCATATATACTTTAGATTGATTTAAAACTTCATTTTTAATTTAAAAGGATCTAGG
TGAAGATCCTTTTTGATAATCTCATGACCAAAATCCCTTAACGTGAGTTTTCGTTCCACTGAGCGTCAGA
CCCCGTAGAAAAGATCAAAGGATCTTCTTGAGATCCTTTTTTTCTGCGCGTAATCTGCTGCTTGCAAACA
AAAAAACCACCGCTACCAGCGGTGGTTTGTTTGCCGGATCAAGAGCTACCAACTCTTTTTCCGAAGGTAA
CTGGCTTCAGCAGAGCGCAGATACCAAATACTGTTCTTCTAGTGTAGCCGTAGTTAGGCCACCACTTCAA
GAACTCTGTAGCACCGCCTACATACCTCGCTCTGCTAATCCTGTTACCAGTGGCTGCTGCCAGTGGCGAT
AAGTCGTGTCTTACCGGGTTGGACTCAAGACGATAGTTACCGGATAAGGCGCAGCGGTCGGGCTGAACGG
GGGGTTCGTGCACACAGCCCAGCTTGGAGCGAACGACCTACACCGAACTGAGATACCTACAGCGTGAGCT
ATGAGAAAGCGCCACGCTTCCCGAAGGGAGAAAGGCGGACAGGTATCCGGTAAGCGGCAGGGTCGGAACA
GGAGAGCGCACGAGGGAGCTTCCAGGGGGAAACGCCTGGTATCTTTATAGTCCTGTCGGGTTTCGCCACC
TCTGACTTGAGCGTCGATTTTTGTGATGCTCGTCAGGGGGGCGGAGCCTATGGAAAAACGCCAGCAACGC
GGCCTTTTTACGGTTCCTGGCCTTTTGCTGGCCTTTTGCTCACATGTTCTTTCCTGCGTTATCCCCTGAT
TCTGTGGATAACCGTATTACCGCCTTTGAGTGAGCTGATACCGCTCGCCGCAGCCGAACGACCGAGCGCA
GCGAGTCAGTGAGCGAGGAAGCGGAAGAGCGCCCAATACGCAAACCGCCTCTCCCCGCGCGTTGGCCGAT
TCATTAATGCAGCTGGCACGACAGGTTTCCCGACTGGAAAGCGGGCAGTGAGCGCAACGCAATTAATGTG
AGTTAGCTCACTCATTAGGCACCCCAGGCTTTACACTTTATGCTTCCGGCTCGTATGTTGTGTGGAATTG
TGAGCGGATAACAATTTCACACAGGAAACAGCTATGACCATGAGGCGCGCCG
